>Addgene plasmid #38856 | BLVRA | depositor partial sequence | sequence record 48914 | BLVRA sequence 967 bps
ATGCACCATCATCATCATCATTCTTCTGGTGTAGATCTGGGTACCGAGAACCTGTACTTCCAATCCATGA
GGAAGTTTGGCGTGGTGGTGGTTGGTGTTGGCCGAGCCGGCTCCGTGCGGATGAGGGACTTGCGGAATCC
ACACCCTTCCTCAGCGTTCCTGAACCTGATTGGCTTCGTGTCGAGAAGGGAGCTCGGGAGCATTGATGGA
GTCCAGCAGATTTCTTTGGAGGATGCTCTTTCCAGCCAAGAGGTGGAGGTCGCCTATATCTGCAGTGAGA
GCTCCAGCCATGAGGACTACATCAGGCAGTTCCTTAATGCTGGCAAGCACGTCCTTGTGGAATACCCCAT
GACACTGTCATTGGCGGCCGCTCAGGAACTGTGGGAGCTGGCTGAGCAGAAAGGAAAAGTCTTGCACGAG
GAGCATGTTGAACTCTTGATGGAGGAATTCGCTTTCCTGAAAAAAGAAGTGGTGGGGAAAGACCTGCTGA
AAGGGTCGCTCCTCTTCACAGCTGGCCCGTTGGAAGAAGAGCGGTTTGGCTTCCCTGCATTCAGCGGCAT
CTCTCGCCTGACCTGGCTGGTCTCCCTCTTTGGGGAGCTTTCTCTTGTGTCTGCCACTTTGGAAGAGCGA
AAGGAAGATCAGTATATGAAAATGACAGTGTGTCTGGAGACAGAGAAGAAAAGTCCACTGTCATGGATTG
AAGAAAAAGGACCTGGTCTAAAACGAAACAGATATTTAAGCTTCCATTTCAAGTCTGGGTCCTTGGAGAA
TGTGCCAAATGTAGGAGTGAATAAGAACATATTTCTGAAAGATCAAAATATATTTGTCCAGAAACTCTTG
GGCCAGTTCTCTGAGAAGGAACTGGCTGCTGAAAAGAAACGCATCCTGCACTGCCTGGGGCTTGCAGAAG
AGATCCAGAAATATTGCTGTTCAAGGAAGTAACAGTAAAGGTGGATACGGATCCGAA
