>Addgene plasmid #38856 | BLVRA | addgene partial sequence | sequence record 50391 | T7 5'-TAATACGACTCACTATAGGG-3'
TGGGAAATTCCCTCTGAATATTTTGTTTACTTTAAGAAGGAGATATACATATGCACCATCATCATCATCA
TTCTTCTGGTGTAGATCTGGGTACCGAGAACCTGTACTTCCAATCCATGAGGAAGTTTGGCGTGGTGGTG
GTTGGTGTTGGCCGAGCCGGCTCCGTGCGGATGAGGGACTTGCGGAATCCACACCCTTCCTCAGCGTTCC
TGAACCTGATTGGCTTCGTGTCGAGAAGGGAGCTCGGGAGCATTGATGGAGTCCAGCAGATTTCTTTGGA
GGATGCTCTTTCCAGCCAAGAGGTGGAGGTCGCCTATATCTGCAGTGAGAGCTCCAGCCATGAGGACTAC
ATCAGGCAGTTCCTTAATGCTGGCAAGCACGTCCTTGTGGAATACCCCATGACACTGTCATTGGCGGCCG
CTCAGGAACTGTGGGAGCTGGCTGAGCAGAAAGGAAAAGTCTTGCACGAGGAGCATGTTGAACTCTTGAT
GGAGGAATTCGCTTTCCTGAAAAAAGAAGTGGTGGGGAAAGACCTGCTGAAAGGGTCGCTCCTCTTCACA
GCTGGCCCGTTGGAAGAAGAGCGGTTTGGCTTCCCTGCATTCAGCGGCATCTCTCGCCTGACCTGGCTGG
TCTCCCTCTTTGGGGAGCTTTCTCTTGTGTCTGCCACTTTGGAAGAGCGAAAGGAAGATCAGTATATGAA
AATGACAGTGTGTCTGGAGACAGAGAAGAAAAGTCCACTGTCATGGATTGAAGAAAAAGGACCTGGTCTA
AAACGAAACAGATATTTAAGCTTCCATTTCAAGTCTGGGTCCTTGGAGAATGTGCCAAATGTAGGAGTGA
ATAAGAACATATTTCTGAAAGATCAAAATATATTTGTCCAGAAACTCTTGGGC
