>Addgene plasmid #38856 | BLVRA | addgene partial sequence | sequence record 50392 | T7_term
CTTCCTTTCGGGCTTTGGTTAGCAGCCGGATCTCAGTGGTGGTGGTGGTGGTGCTCGAGTGCGGCCGCAA
GCTTGTCGACGGAGCTCGAATTCGGATCCGTATCCACCTTTACTGTTACTTCCTTGAACAGCAATATTTC
TGGATCTCTTCTGCAAGCCCCAGGCAGTGCAGGATGCGTTTCTTTTCAGCAGCCAGTTCCTTCTCAGAGA
ACTGGCCCAAGAGTTTCTGGACAAATATATTTTGATCTTTCAGAAATATGTTCTTATTCACTCCTACATT
TGGCACATTCTCCAAGGACCCAGACTTGAAATGGAAGCTTAAATATCTGTTTCGTTTTAGACCAGGTCCT
TTTTCTTCAATCCATGACAGTGGACTTTTCTTCTCTGTCTCCAGACACACTGTCATTTTCATATACTGAT
CTTCCTTTCGCTCTTCCAAAGTGGCAGACACAAGAGAAAGCTCCCCAAAGAGGGAGACCAGCCAGGTCAG
GCGAGAGATGCCGCTGAATGCAGGGAAGCCAAACCGCTCTTCTTCCAACGGGCCAGCTGTGAAGAGGAGC
GACCCTTTCAGCAGGTCTTTCCCCACCACTTCTTTTTTCAGGAAAGCGAATTCCTCCATCAAGAGTTCAA
CATGCTCCTCGTGCAAGACTTTTCCTTTCTGCTCAGCCAGCTCCCACAGTTCCTGAGCGGCCGCCAATGA
CAGTGTCATGGGGTATTCCACAAGGACGTGCTTGCCAGCATTAAGGAACTGCCTGATGTAGTCCTCATGG
CTGGAGCTCTCACTGCAGATATAGGCGACCTCCACCTCTTGGCT
