[The description below was written by a language model from this plasmid's Addgene catalogue record.]
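Description:
BLVRA is a bacterial expression plasmid built on the pNIC28-Bsa4 backbone from the SGC, carrying a human biliverdin reductase A coding fragment for recombinant protein production in E. coli. It is selected with kanamycin and is recorded as low copy. No feature table accompanies the record, so the origin of replication and the promoter are not explicitly stated. However, the listed sequencing primers (T7 forward and T7 terminator reverse) indicate that the insert sits between T7 promoter and terminator regions, an arrangement typical of vectors that rely on T7 RNA polymerase–expressing host strains for induced expression. The Mach1 strain named in the record is a cloning and propagation host rather than an expression strain.

The insert is about 967 bp and was introduced by ligation-independent cloning. It is fused at its N terminus to a His tag followed by a TEV protease recognition site, which allows the protein to be captured by immobilised metal affinity chromatography and the tag then cleaved off to leave near-native protein. The stated purpose is expression for structure determination, and the record links the construct to a deposited PDB structure of biliverdin reductase A. It also cautions that the insert may not be the full open reading frame, as is common for constructs with boundaries trimmed to favour soluble, crystallisable protein. One inconsistency is worth noting: the species is given as human, but the linked Entrez Gene entry uses mouse-style gene symbols and aliases, so the gene cross-reference may point to the murine orthologue rather than the human gene.
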