Addgene plasmid #38856: BLVRA
Purpose: Bacterial expression for structure determination; may not be full ORF
Depositing lab: Nicola Burgess-Brown. Depositing organization: University of Oxford.
Backbone
  Vector backbone: pNIC28-Bsa4
  Backbone manufacturer: SGC
  Vector type: Bacterial Expression
Growth in bacteria
  Bacterial resistance: Kanamycin, 50 μg/mL
  Growth temperature: 37°C
  Growth strain: Mach1
  Copy number: Low Copy
Gene/Insert
  Gene/Insert name: BLVRA (alt names: biliverdin reductase A; PDB:2H63)
  Species: H. sapiens (human)
  Insert size (bp): 967
  Entrez Gene: Blvra (a.k.a. RP23-26A12.2, 0610006A11Rik, 2500001N03Rik, Blvr)
  Tag / fusion protein: His Tev (N terminal on insert)
  Cloning method: Ligation Independent Cloning
  Sequencing primers: 5′ T7; 3′ T7-term
Terms and licenses: Academic/Nonprofit Terms; Industry Terms: Not Available to Industry
How to cite: BLVRA was a gift from Nicola Burgess-Brown (Addgene plasmid # 38856 ; http://n2t.net/addgene:38856 ; RRID:Addgene_38856)
